>Addgene plasmid #52420 | pTRE2-Hyg-omMx1 | depositor full sequence | sequence record 81251 | pTRE2-Hyg-omMx1 sequence 7164 bps
CTCGAGTTTACCACTCCCTATCAGTGATAGAGAAAAGTGAAAGTCGAGTTTACCACTCCCTATCAGTGAT
AGAGAAAAGTGAAAGTCGAGTTTACCACTCCCTATCAGTGATAGAGAAAAGTGAAAGTCGAGTTTACCAC
TCCCTATCAGTGATAGAGAAAAGTGAAAGTCGAGTTTACCACTCCCTATCAGTGATAGAGAAAAGTGAAA
GTCGAGTTTACCACTCCCTATCAGTGATAGAGAAAAGTGAAAGTCGAGTTTACCACTCCCTATCAGTGAT
AGAGAAAAGTGAAAGTCGAGCTCGGTACCCGGGTCGAGGTAGGCGTGTACGGTGGGAGGCCTATATAAGC
AGAGCTCGTTTAGTGAACCGTCAGATCGCCTGGAGACGCCATCCACGCTGTTTTGACCTCCATAGAAGAC
ACCGGGACCGATCCAGCCTCCGCGGCCCCGAATTCGAGCTCGGTACCCGGGGATCCTCTAGTCAGCTGAC
GCGTATGAATAATACGCTCAACCAACATTACGAAGAGAAGGTGCGGCCCTGTATCGACCTCATCGACTCC
CTGCGCTCCCTTGGCGTAGAGAAGGATCTTGCGCTGCCAGCCATCGCCGTGATAGGGGACCAGAGTTCGG
GGAAGAGCTCCGTGTTGGAGGCGCTGTCTGGGGTGGCTTTGCCAAGGGGTAGCGGTATTGTAACACGATG
CCCTCTCGAGCTGAAGATGAAAAGGAAGAAAGAAGGAGAGGAATGGCACGGAAAAATCAGCTACCAAGAC
CATGAGGAGGAGATTGAGGATCCCTCTGATGTGGAGAAGAAAATTCGTGAAGCCCAGGATGAAATGGCAG
GTGTGGGGGTGGGTATCAGTGATGACCTCATCAGCCTAGAGATTGGCTCCCCTGACGTCCCAGACCTCAC
ACTCATCGACCTGCCAGGCATCGCCCGGGTAGCTGTCAAGGGTCAACCTGAGAACATTGGTGAACAGATT
AAGAGACTGATACGGAAATTCATCATGAAGCAAGAAACAATCAGCTTGGTGGTTGTGCCATGCAACGTTG
ACATTGCAACCACAGAGGCTTTGAAGATGGCACAAGAGGTGGACCCTGAAGGGGAAAGGACATTAGGCAT
CCTGACCAAGCCTGACCTGGTAGACAAAGGCACAGAGGAGACGGTGGTGGACATAGTTCATAATGAGGTT
ATCCACCTGACTAAGGGCTACATGATAGTCAAGTGCAGGGGCCAGAAGGAAATCATGGAGCGAGTCTCAC
TGACCGAGGCCACAGAGAGGGAGAAGGCTTTCTTCAAAGAGCACGCTCATCTCAGCACACTTTATGATGA
GGGCCATGCCACCATCCCTAAACTGGCAGAGAAATTAACTCTTGAATTGGTGCATCATATCGAGAAATCC
CTGCCTCGTCTAGAAGAGCAGATTGAGGCAAAGCTGTCAGAGACACATGCCGAGCTGGAAAGATATGGTA
CCGGACCCCCTGAGGACTCGGCAGAGAGGCTGTATTTCCTGATCGATAAAGTGACTGCATTCACCCAAGA
TGCCATCAACCTGAGCACTGGGGAGGAGATGAAAAGCGGAGTTCGTCTCAACGTCTTCTCCACACTCAGA
AAAGAGTTTGGGAAATGGAAGTTACACCTGGAACGCTCTGGAGAAATCTTTAACCAGAGGATTGAGGGAG
AAGTGGATGATTATGAGAAGACGTACCGTGGAAGGGAGCTCCCAGGGTTCATCAACTACAAGACATTTGA
GGTGATGGTGAAAGACCAGATCAAACAACTGGAGGGACCAGCAGTCAAGAAACTGAAGGAGATTTCAGAT
GCCGTTAGGAAGGTGTTCTTACTGCTGGCTCAGAGCAGCTTCACTGGATTTCCTAACCTCCTGAAATCAG
CGAAGACAAAGATTGAGGCCATTAAGCAGGTGAATGAGTCTACAGCTGAGTCCATGTTGAGGACTCAGTT
CAAGATGGAGCTGATAGTGTACACACAGGACAGCACCTACAGCCACAGTCTGTGTGAGAGGAAGAGGGAG
GAGGACGAAGACCAACCCTTAACTGAGATAAGGAGTACGATCTTTAGCACAGACAACCATGCCACCCTAC
AGGAGATGATGCTGCACCTCAAGTCCTACTACTGGATATCCAGTCAGCGTCTGGCTGATCAGATTCCCAT
GGTGATCCGCTACCTGGTGCTGCAGGAGTTTGCTTCCCAGCTGCAGAGGGAGATGCTTCAGACTCTGCAG
GAGAAGGACAACATCGAGCAGCTGCTGAAGGAGGACATCGACATCGGCAGCAAAAGGGCTGCACTGCAGA
GCAAGCTCAAACGCCTGATGAAGGCACGCAGCTACCTAGTTGAGTTCTAGTCGACGATATCTCTAGAGCT
GAGAACTTCAGGGTGAGTTTGGGGACCCTTGATTGTTCTTTCTTTTTCGCTATTGTAAAATTCATGTTAT
ATGGAGGGGGCAAAGTTTTCAGGGTGTTGTTTAGAATGGGAAGATGTCCCTTGTATCACCATGGACCCTC
ATGATAATTTTGTTTCTTTCACTTTCTACTCTGTTGACAACCATTGTCTCCTCTTATTTTCTTTTCATTT
TCTGTAACTTTTTTCGTTAAACTTTAGCTTGCATTTGTAACGAATTTTTAAATTCACTTTCGTTTATTTG
TCAGATTGTAAGTACTTTCTCTAATCACTTTTTTTTCAAGGCAATCAGGGTAATTATATTGTACTTCAGC
ACAGTTTTAGAGAACAATTGTTATAATTAAATGATAAGGTAGAATATTTCTGCATATAAATTCTGGCTGG
CGTGGAAATATTCTTATTGGTAGAAACAACTACATCCTGGTAATCATCCTGCCTTTCTCTTTATGGTTAC
AATGATATACACTGTTTGAGATGAGGATAAAATACTCTGAGTCCAAACCGGGCCCCTCTGCTAACCATGT
TCATGCCTTCTTCTTTTTCCTACAGCTCCTGGGCAACGTGCTGGTTGTTGTGCTGTCTCATCATTTTGGC
AAAGAATTCACTCCTCAGGTGCAGGCTGCCTATCAGAAGGTGGTGGCTGGTGTGGCCAATGCCCTGGCTC
ACAAATACCACTGAGATCTTTTTCCCTCTGCCAAAAATTATGGGGACATCATGAAGCCCCTTGAGCATCT
GACTTCTGGGTAATAAAGGAAATTTATTTTCATTGCAATAGTGTGTGGGAATTTTTTGTGTCTCTCACTC
GGAAGGACATATGGGAGGGCAAATCATTTAAAACATCAGAATGAGTATTTGGTTTAGAGTTTGGCAACAT
ATGCCATATGCTGGCTGCCATGAACAAAGGTGGCTATAAAGAGGTCATCAGTATATGAAACAGCCCCCTG
CTGTCCATTCCTTATTCCATAGAAAAGCCTTGACTTGAGGTTAGATTTTTTTTATATTTTGTTTTGTGTT
ATTTTTTTCTTTAACATCCCTAAAATTTTCCTTACATGTTTTACTAGCCAGATTTTTCCTCCTCTCCTGA
CTACTCCCAGTCATAGCTGTCCCTCTTCTCTTATGAACTCGACTGCATTAATGAATCGGCCAACGCGCGG
GGAGAGGCGGTTTGCGTATTGGGCGCTCTTCCGCTTCCTCGCTCACTGACTCGCTGCGCTCGGTCGTTCG
GCTGCGGCGAGCGGTATCAGCTCACTCAAAGGCGGTAATACGGTTATCCACAGAATCAGGGGATAACGCA
GGAAAGAACATGTGAGCAAAAGGCCAGCAAAAGGCCAGGAACCGTAAAAAGGCCGCGTTGCTGGCGTTTT
TCCATAGGCTCCGCCCCCCTGACGAGCATCACAAAAATCGACGCTCAAGTCAGAGGTGGCGAAACCCGAC
AGGACTATAAAGATACCAGGCGTTTCCCCCTGGAAGCTCCCTCGTGCGCTCTCCTGTTCCGACCCTGCCG
CTTACCGGATACCTGTCCGCCTTTCTCCCTTCGGGAAGCGTGGCGCTTTCTCAATGCTCACGCTGTAGGT
ATCTCAGTTCGGTGTAGGTCGTTCGCTCCAAGCTGGGCTGTGTGCACGAACCCCCCGTTCAGCCCGACCG
CTGCGCCTTATCCGGTAACTATCGTCTTGAGTCCAACCCGGTAAGACACGACTTATCGCCACTGGCAGCA
GCCACTGGTAACAGGATTAGCAGAGCGAGGTATGTAGGCGGTGCTACAGAGTTCTTGAAGTGGTGGCCTA
ACTACGGCTACACTAGAAGGACAGTATTTGGTATCTGCGCTCTGCTGAAGCCAGTTACCTTCGGAAAAAG
AGTTGGTAGCTCTTGATCCGGCAAACAAACCACCGCTGGTAGCGGTGGTTTTTTTGTTTGCAAGCAGCAG
ATTACGCGCAGAAAAAAAGGATCTCAAGAAGATCCTTTGATCTTTTCTACGGGGTCTGACGCTCAGTGGA
ACGAAAACTCACGTTAAGGGATTTTGGTCATGAGATTATCAAAAAGGATCTTCACCTAGATCCTTTTAAA
TTAAAAATGAAGTTTTAAATCAATCTAAAGTATATATGAGTAAACTTGGTCTGACAGTTACCAATGCTTA
ATCAGTGAGGCACCTATCTCAGCGATCTGTCTATTTCGTTCATCCATAGTTGCCTGACTCCCCGTCGTGT
AGATAACTACGATACGGGAGGGCTTACCATCTGGCCCCAGTGCTGCAATGATACCGCGAGACCCACGCTC
ACCGGCTCCAGATTTATCAGCAATAAACCAGCCAGCCGGAAGGGCCGAGCGCAGAAGTGGTCCTGCAACT
TTATCCGCCTCCATCCAGTCTATTAATTGTTGCCGGGAAGCTAGAGTAAGTAGTTCGCCAGTTAATAGTT
TGCGCAACGTTGTTGCCATTGCTACAGGCATCGTGGTGTCACGCTCGTCGTTTGGTATGGCTTCATTCAG
CTCCGGTTCCCAACGATCAAGGCGAGTTACATGATCCCCCATGTTGTGCAAAAAAGCGGTTAGCTCCTTC
GGTCCTCCGATCGTTGTCAGAAGTAAGTTGGCCGCAGTGTTATCACTCATGGTTATGGCAGCACTGCATA
ATTCTCTTACTGTCATGCCATCCGTAAGATGCTTTTCTGTGACTGGTGAGTACTCAACCAAGTCATTCTG
AGAATAGTGTATGCGGCGACCGAGTTGCTCTTGCCCGGCGTCAATACGGGATAATACCGCGCCACATAGC
AGAACTTTAAAAGTGCTCATCATTGGAAAACGTTCTTCGGGGCGAAAACTCTCAAGGATCTTACCGCTGT
TGAGATCCAGTTCGATGTAACCCACTCGTGCACCCAACTGATCTTCAGCATCTTTTACTTTCACCAGCGT
TTCTGGGTGAGCAAAAACAGGAAGGCAAAATGCCGCAAAAAAGGGAATAAGGGCGACACGGAAATGTTGA
ATACTCATACTCTTCCTTTTTCAATATTATTGAAGCATTTATCAGGGTTATTGTCTCATGAGCGGATACA
TATTTGAATGTATTTAGAAAAATAAACAAATAGGGGTTCCGCGCACATTTCCCCGAAAAGTGCCACCTGA
CGTCTAAGAAACCATTATTATCATGACATTAACCTATAAAAATAGGCGTATCACGAGGCCCTTTCGTCTC
GAGGCAGTGAAAAAAATGCTTTATTTGTGAAATTTGTGATGCTATTGCTTTATTTGTAACCATTATAAGC
TGCAATAAACAAGTTAACAACAACAATTGCATTCATTTTATGTTTCAGGTTCAGGGGGAGGTGTGGGAGG
TTTTTTAAAGCAAGTAAAACCTCTACAAATGTGGTATGGCTGATTATGATCCTCTAGAACTCTATTCCTT
TGCCCTCGGACGAGTGCTGGGGCGTCGGTTTCCACTATCGGCGAGTACTTCTACACAGCCATCGGTCCAG
ACGGCCGCGCTTCTGCGGGCGATTTGTGTACGCCCGACAGTCCCGGCTCCGGATCGGACGATTGCGTCGC
ATCGACCCTGCGCCCAAGCTGCATCATCGAAATTGCCGTCAACCAAGCTCTGATAGAGTTGGTCAAGACC
AATGCGGAGCATATACGCCCGGAGCCGCGGCGATCCTGCAAGCTCCGGATGCCTCCGCTCGAAGTAGCGC
GTCTGCTGCTCCATACAAGCCAACCACGGCCTCCAGAAGAAGATGTTGGCGACCTCGTATTGGGAATCCC
CGAACATCGCCTCGCTCCAGTCAATGACCGCTGTTATGCGGCCATTGTCCGTCAGGACATTGTTGGAGCC
GAAATCCGCGTGCACGAGGTGCCGGACTTCGGGGCAGTCCTCGGCCCAAAGCATCAGCTCATCGAGAGCC
TGCGCGACGGACGCACTGACGGTGTCGTCCATCACAGTTTGCCAGTGATACACATGGGGATCAGCAATCG
CGCATATGAAATCACGCCATGTAGTGTATTGACCGATTCCTTGCGGTCCGAATGGGCCGAACCCGCTCGT
CTGGCTAAGATCGGCCGCAGCGATCGCATCCATGGCCTCCGCGACCGGCTGCAGAACAGCGGGCAGTTCG
GTTTCAGGCAGGTCTTGCAACGTGACACCCTGTGCACGGCGGGAGATGCAATAGGTCAGGCTCTCGCTGA
ATTCCCCAATGTCAAGCACTTCCGGAATCGGGAGCGCGGCCGATGCAAAGTGCCGATAAACATAACGATC
TTTGTAGAAACCATCGGCGCAGCTATTTACCCGCAGGACATATCCACGCCCTCCTACATCGAAGCTGAAA
GCACGAGATTCTTCGCCCTCCGAGAGCTGCATCAGGTCGGAGACGCTGTCGAACTTTTCGATCAGAAACT
TCTCGACAGACGTCGCGGTGAGTTCAGGCTTTTTCATGGAAGCTTTTTGCAAAAGCCTAGGCCTCCAAAA
AAGCCTCCTCACTACTTCTGGAATAGCTCAGAGGCCGAGGCGGCCTCGGCCTCTGCATAAATAAAAAAAA
TTAGTCAGCCATGGGGCGGAGAATGGGCGGAACTGGGCGGAGTTAGGGGCGGGATGGGCGGAGTTAGGGG
CGGGACTATGGTTGCTGACTAATTGAGATGCATGCTTTGCATACTTCTGCCTGCTGGGGAGCCTGGGGAC
TTTCCACACCTGGTTGCTGACTAATTGAGATGCATGCTTTGCATACTTCTGCCTGCTGGGGAGCCTGGGG
ACTTTCCACACCCTAACTGACACA
Features (pLannotate 1.2.2; 16 found; start..end, strand, type, name):
     15..285     +  protein_bind   tetracycline response element: contains seven copies of the tetracycline operator tetO tetracycline repressor TetR
    296..313     +  misc_feature   MCS (fragment): pUC18/19 multiple cloning site
    318..356     +  promoter       minimal CMV promoter: human cytomegalovirus (CMV) immediate early promoter
    450..481     +  misc_feature   MCS (fragment): pUC18/19 multiple cloning site
    495..2357    +  CDS            mx1: MX1_ONCMY - Also known as mx. Experimental evidence at transcript level: Swiss-Prot protein existence level 2. Does not inhibit strain RB-1 of the fish pathogen, infectious hematopoietic necrosis virus (IHNV). From Oncorhynchus mykiss (Rainbow trout) (Salmo gairdneri).
   2393..2965    +  intron         β-globin intron: intron from rabbit β-globin gene
   2969..3091    +  CDS            HBB: HBB_COLGU - Experimental evidence at transcript level: Swiss-Prot protein existence level 2. Involved in oxygen transport from the lung to the various peripheral tissues. From Colobus guereza (Mantled guereza) (Eastern black-and-white colobus monkey).
   3162..3217    +  polyA_signal   β-globin poly(A) signal: rabbit β-globin polyadenylation signal (Gil and Proudfoot, 1987)
   3543..3596    -  CDS            lacI (fragment): lac repressor; lacI; The lac repressor binds to the lac operator to inhibit transcription in E. coli. This inhibition can be relieved by adding lactose or isopropyl-β-D-thiogalactopyranoside (IPTG).
   3779..4367    -  rep_origin     ori: high-copy-number ColE1/pMB1/pBR322/pUC origin of replication
   4538..5398    -  CDS            AmpR: β-lactamase; bla; confers resistance to ampicillin, carbenicillin, and related antibiotics
   5399..5503    -  promoter       AmpR promoter: bla
   5604..5685    -  polyA_signal   SV40 poly(A) signal: SV40 polyadenylation signal
   5708..5791    -  CDS            large T antigen (fragment): large T antigen from SV40 (simian virus 40)
   5802..6827    -  CDS            HygR: aminoglycoside phosphotransferase from E. coli; aph(4)-Ia; confers resistance to hygromycin
   6836..1       -  promoter       SV40 promoter (across the origin): SV40 enhancer and early promoter
