[The description below was written by a language model from this plasmid's Addgene catalogue record and pLannotate feature annotations shown in this document.]
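Description:
pTRE2-Hyg-omMx1 is a 7.2 kb tetracycline-regulated expression plasmid built on the commercial pTRE2-Hyg backbone and catalogued as a mammalian expression vector. It is propagated in E. coli through a high-copy ColE1/pUC-type origin with ampicillin resistance (β-lactamase under its own promoter). For selection of stably transfected cells it carries a separate, oppositely oriented cassette in which the SV40 enhancer/early promoter drives the hygromycin phosphotransferase gene, terminated by an SV40 polyadenylation signal.

The payload is the roughly 1.9 kb coding sequence of the rainbow trout (Oncorhynchus mykiss) interferon-induced GTP-binding protein Mx1, inserted between MluI and SalI sites that both remain intact. Transcription is controlled by the TRE2 promoter, which consists of seven tetO operator copies placed upstream of a minimal CMV immediate-early promoter. This element has very little activity on its own and requires a tetracycline-controlled transactivator supplied from another construct or a host cell line. In the Tet-Off configuration named in the record, expression is on in the absence of tetracycline or doxycycline and is shut down when the drug is added. Downstream of the Mx1 open reading frame lie a rabbit β-globin intron, a short globin exon remnant and the β-globin poly(A) signal, which provide splicing and 3′ end processing for the transcript. No epitope tag or reporter is annotated.

The plasmid was made for inducible expression of trout Mx1, and the associated work concerns an in vitro system for measuring how sensitive fish viruses are to this antiviral protein. Repository sequencing found two residue differences, G431E and M577I, relative to the depositor's sequence. These are regarded as natural polymorphisms that are not expected to affect function.
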