Addgene plasmid #52420: pTRE2-Hyg-omMx1
Purpose: Inducible expression (Tet-Off system) of the rainbow trout antiviral Mx1 protein
Depositing lab: Bertrand Collet. Depositing organization: Marine Scotland Science. Publication: Development of an in vitro system to measure the sensitivity to the antiviral Mx protein of fish viruses. Lester K, Hall M, Urquhart K, Gahlawat S, Collet B. J Virol Methods. 2012 Jun;182(1-2):1-8. doi: 10.1016/j.jviromet.2012.01.014. Epub 2012 Mar 1. PubMed 22405879.
Backbone
  Vector backbone: pTRE2-Hyg
  Backbone manufacturer: Clontech
  Backbone size w/o insert (bp): 5298
  Total vector size (bp): 7164
  Vector type: Mammalian Expression
  Selectable markers: Hygromycin
Growth in bacteria
  Bacterial resistance: Ampicillin, 100 μg/mL
  Growth temperature: 37°C
  Growth strain: Top10
  Copy number: High Copy
Gene/Insert
  Gene/Insert name: Oncorhynchus mykiss interferon-induced GTP-binding protein Mx1 (mx1)
  Species: Oncorhynchus mykiss
  Insert size (bp): 1866
  GenBank ID: NM_001171901
  Promoter: TRE2
  Cloning method: Restriction Enzyme; 5′ cloning site MluI (not destroyed); 3′ cloning site SalI (not destroyed)
  Sequencing primers: 5′ TRE2F; 3′ TRE2R
Terms and licenses: Academic/Nonprofit Terms; Industry Terms: Not Available to Industry
Depositor comments: Addgene's quality control sequencing has found two amino acid residue substitutions, G431E and M577I, compared to the depositor's full sequence. These differences are believed to be natural inter-population polymorphisms and are not thought to affect plasmid function.
How to cite: pTRE2-Hyg-omMx1 was a gift from Bertrand Collet (Addgene plasmid # 52420 ; http://n2t.net/addgene:52420 ; RRID:Addgene_52420)
