>Addgene plasmid #52420 | pTRE2-Hyg-omMx1 | addgene partial sequence | sequence record 82327 | LNCX 5'-AGCTCGTTTAGTGAACCGTCAGATC-3'
GCCATCCACGCTGTTTTGACCTCCATAGAAGACACCGGGACCGATCCAGCCTCCGCGGCCCCGAATTCGA
GCTCGGTACCCGGGGATCCTCTAGTCAGCTGACGCGTATGAATAATACGCTCAACCAACATTACGAAGAG
AAGGTGCGGCCCTGTATCGACCTCATCGACTCCCTGCGCTCCCTTGGCGTAGAGAAGGACCTTGCGCTGC
CAGCCATCGCCGTGATAGGGGACCAGAGTTCGGGGAAGAGCTCCGTGTTGGAGGCGCTGTCTGGGGTGGC
TTTGCCAAGGGGTAGCGGTATTGTAACACGATGCCCTCTCGAGCTGAAGATGAAAAGGAAGAAAGAAGGA
GAGGAATGGCACGGAAAAATCAGCTACCAAGACCATGAGGAGGAGATTGAGGATCCCTCTGATGTGGAGA
AGAAAATTCGTGAAGCCCAGGATGAAATGGCAGGTGTGGGGGTGGGTATCAGTGATGACCTCATCAGCCT
AGAGATTGGCTCCCCTGACGTCCCAGACCTCACACTCATCGACCTGCCAGGCATCGCCCGGGTAGCTGTC
AAAGGTCAACCTGAGAACATTGGTGAACAGATTAAGAGACTGATACGGAAATTCATCATGAAGCAAGAAA
CAATCAGCTTGGTGGTTGTGCCATGCAACGTTGACATTGCAACCACAGAGGCTTTGAAGATGGCACAAGA
GGTGGACCCTGAAGGGGAAAGGACATTAGGCATCCTGACCAAGCCTGACCTGGTAGACAAAGGCACAGAG
GAGACGGTGGTGGACATAGTTCATAATGAGGTTATCCACCTGACTAAGGGCTACATGATAGTCAAGTGCA
GGGGCCAGAAGGAAATCATGGAGCGAGTCTCACTGACCGAGGCCACAGAGAGGGAGAAGGCTTTCTTCAA
AGAGCACGCTCATCTCAGCACACTTTATGATGAGGGCCATGCCACCATCCCTAAACTGGCAGAGAAATTA
ACTCTTGAATTGGTGCATCATATCGAGAAATCCCTGCCTCGTCTAGAAGAGCAGATTGAGGCAAAGCTGT
CAGAGAC
