>Addgene plasmid #52420 | pTRE2-Hyg-omMx1 | addgene partial sequence | sequence record 82328 | Bglob-intron-R 5'-TTTGCCCCCTCCATATAACA-3'
TAGCGAAAAAGAAAGAACAATCAAGGGTCCCCAAACTCACCCTGAAGTTCTCAGCTCTAGAGATATCGTC
GACTAGAACTCAACTAGGTAGCTGCGTGCCTTCATCAGGCGTTTGAGCTTGCTCTGCAGTGCAGCCCTTT
TGCTGCCGATGTCGATGTCCTCCTTCAGCAGCTGCTCGATGTTGTCCTTCTCCTGCAGAGTCTGAAGTAT
CTCCCTCTGCAGCTGGGAAGCAAACTCCTGCAGCACCAGGTAGCGGATCACCATGGGAATCTGATCAGCC
AGACGCTGACTGGATATCCAGTAGTAGGACTTGAGGTGCAGCATCATCTCCTGTAGGGTGGCATGGTTGT
CTGTGCTAAAGATCGTACTCCTTATCTCAGTTAAGGGTTGGTCTTCGTCCTCCTCCCTCTTCCTCTCACA
CAGACTGTGGCTGTAGGTGCTGTCCTGTGTGTACACTATCAGCTCCATCTTGAACTGAGTCCTCAACATG
GACTCAGCTGTAGACTCATTCACCTGCTTAATGGCCTCAATCTTTGTCTTCGCTGATTTCAGGAGGTTAG
GAAATCCAGTGAAGCTGCTCTGAGCCAGCAGTAAGAACACCTTCCTAACGGCATCTGAAATCTCCTTCAG
TTTCTTGACTGCTGGTTCCTCCAGTTGTTTGATCTGGTCTTTCACCATCACCTCAAATGTCTTGTAGTTG
ATGAACCCTGGGAGCTCCCTTCCACGGTACGTCTTCTCATAATCATCCACTTCTCCCTCAATCCTCTGGT
TAAAGATTTCTCCAGAGCGTTCCAGGTGTAACTTCCATTTCCCAAACTCTTTTCTGAGTGTGGAGAAGAC
GTTGAGACGAACTCCGCTTTTCATCTCCTCCCCAGTGCTCAGGTTGATGGCATCTTGGGTGAATGCAGTC
ACTTTATCGATCAGGAAATACAGCCTCTCTGCCGAGTCCTCAGGGGGTCCGGTACCATATCTTTCCAGCT
CGGCATGTGTCTCTGACAGCTTTGCCTCAATCTGCTCTTCTAGACGAGGCAGGGATTTCTCGATATGATG
CACCAATTCAAGAGTTAATTTCTCTGCCAGTTTAGGGATGGTGGCATGGCCCTCATCATAAAGTGTGCTG
AGATGAGCGTGCTCTTTGAA
